>Addgene plasmid #203430 | pCDNA3-HA-HA-human CMYC (170-439) | addgene full sequence | sequence record 403679 | Addgene NGS Result
GATTTAACAAAAATTTAACGCGAATTAATTCTGTGGAATGTGTGTCAGTTAGGGTGTGGAAAGTCCCCAG
GCTCCCCAGCAGGCAGAAGTATGCAAAGCATGCATCTCAATTAGTCAGCAACCAGGTGTGGAAAGTCCCC
AGGCTCCCCAGCAGGCAGAAGTATGCAAAGCATGCATCTCAATTAGTCAGCAACCATAGTCCCGCCCCTA
ACTCCGCCCATCCCGCCCCTAACTCCGCCCAGTTCCGCCCATTCTCCGCCCCATGGCTGACTAATTTTTT
TTATTTATGCAGAGGCCGAGGCCGCCTCTGCCTCTGAGCTATTCCAGAAGTAGTGAGGAGGCTTTTTTGG
AGGCCTAGGCTTTTGCAAAAAGCTCCCGGGAGCTTGTATATCCATTTTCGGATCTGATCAAGAGACAGGA
TGAGGATCGTTTCGCATGATTGAACAAGATGGATTGCACGCAGGTTCTCCGGCCGCTTGGGTGGAGAGGC
TATTCGGCTATGACTGGGCACAACAGACAATCGGCTGCTCTGATGCCGCCGTGTTCCGGCTGTCAGCGCA
GGGGCGCCCGGTTCTTTTTGTCAAGACCGACCTGTCCGGTGCCCTGAATGAACTGCAGGACGAGGCAGCG
CGGCTATCGTGGCTGGCCACGACGGGCGTTCCTTGCGCAGCTGTGCTCGACGTTGTCACTGAAGCGGGAA
GGGACTGGCTGCTATTGGGCGAAGTGCCGGGGCAGGATCTCCTGTCATCTCACCTTGCTCCTGCCGAGAA
AGTATCCATCATGGCTGATGCAATGCGGCGGCTGCATACGCTTGATCCGGCTACCTGCCCATTCGACCAC
CAAGCGAAACATCGCATCGAGCGAGCACGTACTCGGATGGAAGCCGGTCTTGTCGATCAGGATGATCTGG
ACGAAGAGCATCAGGGGCTCGCGCCAGCCGAACTGTTCGCCAGGCTCAAGGCGCGCATGCCCGACGGCGA
GGATCTCGTCGTGACCCATGGCGATGCCTGCTTGCCGAATATCATGGTGGAAAATGGCCGCTTTTCTGGA
TTCATCGACTGTGGCCGGCTGGGTGTGGCGGACCGCTATCAGGACATAGCGTTGGCTACCCGTGATATTG
CTGAAGAGCTTGGCGGCGAATGGGCTGACCGCTTCCTCGTGCTTTACGGTATCGCCGCTCCCGATTCGCA
GCGCATCGCCTTCTATCGCCTTCTTGACGAGTTCTTCTGAGCGGGACTCTGGGGTTCGAAATGACCGACC
AAGCGACGCCCAACCTGCCATCACGAGATTTCGATTCCACCGCCGCCTTCTATGAAAGGTTGGGCTTCGG
AATCGTTTTCCGGGACGCCGGCTGGATGATCCTCCAGCGCGGGGATCTCATGCTGGAGTTCTTCGCCCAC
CCCAACTTGTTTATTGCAGCTTATAATGGTTACAAATAAAGCAATAGCATCACAAATTTCACAAATAAAG
CATTTTTTTCACTGCATTCTAGTTGTGGTTTGTCCAAACTCATCAATGTATCTTATCATGTCTGTATACC
GTCGACCTCTAGCTAGAGCTTGGCGTAATCATGGTCATAGCTGTTTCCTGTGTGAAATTGTTATCCGCTC
ACAATTCCACACAACATACGAGCCGGAAGCATAAAGTGTAAAGCCTGGGGTGCCTAATGAGTGAGCTAAC
TCACATTAATTGCGTTGCGCTCACTGCCCGCTTTCCAGTCGGGAAACCTGTCGTGCCAGCTGCATTAATG
AATCGGCCAACGCGCGGGGAGAGGCGGTTTGCGTATTGGGCGCTCTTCCGCTTCCTCGCTCACTGACTCG
CTGCGCTCGGTCGTTCGGCTGCGGCGAGCGGTATCAGCTCACTCAAAGGCGGTAATACGGTTATCCACAG
AATCAGGGGATAACGCAGGAAAGAACATGTGAGCAAAAGGCCAGCAAAAGGCCAGGAACCGTAAAAAGGC
CGCGTTGCTGGCGTTTTTCCATAGGCTCCGCCCCCCTGACGAGCATCACAAAAATCGACGCTCAAGTCAG
AGGTGGCGAAACCCGACAGGACTATAAAGATACCAGGCGTTTCCCCCTGGAAGCTCCCTCGTGCGCTCTC
CTGTTCCGACCCTGCCGCTTACCGGATACCTGTCCGCCTTTCTCCCTTCGGGAAGCGTGGCGCTTTCTCA
TAGCTCACGCTGTAGGTATCTCAGTTCGGTGTAGGTCGTTCGCTCCAAGCTGGGCTGTGTGCACGAACCC
CCCGTTCAGCCCGACCGCTGCGCCTTATCCGGTAACTATCGTCTTGAGTCCAACCCGGTAAGACACGACT
TATCGCCACTGGCAGCAGCCACTGGTAACAGGATTAGCAGAGCGAGGTATGTAGGCGGTGCTACAGAGTT
CTTGAAGTGGTGGCCTAACTACGGCTACACTAGAAGAACAGTATTTGGTATCTGCGCTCTGCTGAAGCCA
GTTACCTTCGGAAAAAGAGTTGGTAGCTCTTGATCCGGCAAACAAACCACCGCTGGTAGCGGTGGTTTTT
TTGTTTGCAAGCAGCAGATTACGCGCAGAAAAAAAGGATCTCAAGAAGATCCTTTGATCTTTTCTACGGG
GTCTGACGCTCAGTGGAACGAAAACTCACGTTAAGGGATTTTGGTCATGAGATTATCAAAAAGGATCTTC
ACCTAGATCCTTTTAAATTAAAAATGAAGTTTTAAATCAATCTAAAGTATATATGAGTAAACTTGGTCTG
ACAGTTACCAATGCTTAATCAGTGAGGCACCTATCTCAGCGATCTGTCTATTTCGTTCATCCATAGTTGC
CTGACTCCCCGTCGTGTAGATAACTACGATACGGGAGGGCTTACCATCTGGCCCCAGTGCTGCAATGATA
CCGCGAGACCCACGCTCACCGGCTCCAGATTTATCAGCAATAAACCAGCCAGCCGGAAGGGCCGAGCGCA
GAAGTGGTCCTGCAACTTTATCCGCCTCCATCCAGTCTATTAATTGTTGCCGGGAAGCTAGAGTAAGTAG
TTCGCCAGTTAATAGTTTGCGCAACGTTGTTGCCATTGCTACAGGCATCGTGGTGTCACGCTCGTCGTTT
GGTATGGCTTCATTCAGCTCCGGTTCCCAACGATCAAGGCGAGTTACATGATCCCCCATGTTGTGCAAAA
AAGCGGTTAGCTCCTTCGGTCCTCCGATCGTTGTCAGAAGTAAGTTGGCCGCAGTGTTATCACTCATGGT
TATGGCAGCACTGCATAATTCTCTTACTGTCATGCCATCCGTAAGATGCTTTTCTGTGACTGGTGAGTAC
TCAACCAAGTCATTCTGAGAATAGTGTATGCGGCGACCGAGTTGCTCTTGCCCGGCGTCAATACGGGATA
ATACCGCGCCACATAGCAGAACTTTAAAAGTGCTCATCATTGGAAAACGTTCTTCGGGGCGAAAACTCTC
AAGGATCTTACCGCTGTTGAGATCCAGTTCGATGTAACCCACTCGTGCACCCAACTGATCTTCAGCATCT
TTTACTTTCACCAGCGTTTCTGGGTGAGCAAAAACAGGAAGGCAAAATGCCGCAAAAAAGGGAATAAGGG
CGACACGGAAATGTTGAATACTCATACTCTTCCTTTTTCAATATTATTGAAGCATTTATCAGGGTTATTG
TCTCATGAGCGGATACATATTTGAATGTATTTAGAAAAATAAACAAATAGGGGTTCCGCGCACATTTCCC
CGAAAAGTGCCACCTGACGTCGACGGATCGGGAGATCTCCCGATCCCCTATGGTGCACTCTCAGTACAAT
CTGCTCTGATGCCGCATAGTTAAGCCAGTATCTGCTCCCTGCTTGTGTGTTGGAGGTCGCTGAGTAGTGC
GCGAGCAAAATTTAAGCTACAACAAGGCAAGGCTTGACCGACAATTGCATGAAGAATCTGCTTAGGGTTA
GGCGTTTTGCGCTGCTTCGCGATGTACGGGCCAGATATACGCGTTGACATTGATTATTGACTAGTTATTA
ATAGTAATCAATTACGGGGTCATTAGTTCATAGCCCATATATGGAGTTCCGCGTTACATAACTTACGGTA
AATGGCCCGCCTGGCTGACCGCCCAACGACCCCCGCCCATTGACGTCAATAATGACGTATGTTCCCATAG
TAACGCCAATAGGGACTTTCCATTGACGTCAATGGGTGGAGTATTTACGGTAAACTGCCCACTTGGCAGT
ACATCAAGTGTATCATATGCCAAGTACGCCCCCTATTGACGTCAATGACGGTAAATGGCCCGCCTGGCAT
TATGCCCAGTACATGACCTTATGGGACTTTCCTACTTGGCAGTACATCTACGTATTAGTCATCGCTATTA
CCATGGTGATGCGGTTTTGGCAGTACATCAATGGGCGTGGATAGCGGTTTGACTCACGGGGATTTCCAAG
TCTCCACCCCATTGACGTCAATGGGAGTTTGTTTTGGCACCAAAATCAACGGGACTTTCCAAAATGTCGT
AACAACTCCGCCCCATTGACGCAAATGGGCGGTAGGCGTGTACGGTGGGAGGTCTATATAAGCAGAGCTC
TCTGGCTAACTAGAGAACCCACTGCTTACTGGCTTATCGAAATTAATACGACTCACTATAGGGAGACCCA
AGCTTGGTACCGAGCTCGGATCTCCCACCATGTACCCTTACGACGTGCCCGACTACGCCGGGTACCCTTA
CGACGTGCCCGACTACGCCGGATCCGTCTGCTCCACCTCCAGCTTGTACCTGCAGGATCTGAGCGCCGCC
GCCTCAGAGTGCATCGACCCCTCGGTGGTCTTCCCCTACCCTCTCAACGACAGCAGCTCGCCCAAGTCCT
GCGCCTCGCAAGACTCCAGCGCCTTCTCTCCGTCCTCGGATTCTCTGCTCTCCTCGACGGAGTCCTCCCC
GCAGGGCAGCCCCGAGCCCCTGGTGCTCCATGAGGAGACACCGCCCACCACCAGCAGCGACTCTGAGGAG
GAACAAGAAGATGAGGAAGAAATCGATGTTGTTTCTGTGGAAAAGAGGCAGGCTCCTGGCAAAAGGTCAG
AGTCTGGATCACCTTCTGCTGGAGGCCACAGCAAACCTCCTCACAGCCCACTGGTCCTCAAGAGGTGCCA
CGTCTCCACACATCAGCACAACTACGCAGCGCCTCCCTCCACTCGGAAGGACTATCCTGCTGCCAAGAGG
GTCAAGTTGGACAGTGTCAGAGTCCTGAGACAGATCAGCAACAACCGAAAATGCACCAGCCCCAGGTCCT
CGGACACCGAGGAGAATGTCAAGAGGCGAACACACAACGTCTTGGAGCGCCAGAGGAGGAACGAGCTAAA
ACGGAGCTTTTTTGCCCTGCGTGACCAGATCCCGGAGTTGGAAAACAATGAAAAGGCCCCCAAGGTAGTT
ATCCTTAAAAAAGCCACAGCATACATCCTGTCCGTCCAAGCAGAGGAGCAAAAGCTCATTTCTGAAGAGG
ACTTGTTGCGGAAACGACGAGAACAGTTGAAACACAAACTTGAACAGCTACGGAACTCTTGTGCGTAAGA
ATTCTGCAGATATCCATCACACTGGCGGCCGCTCGAGCATGCATCTAGAGGGCCCTATTCTATAGTGTCA
CCTAAATGCTAGAGCTCGCTGATCAGCCTCGACTGTGCCTTCTAGTTGCCAGCCATCTGTTGTTTGCCCC
TCCCCCGTGCCTTCCTTGACCCTGGAAGGTGCCACTCCCACTGTCCTTTCCTAATAAAATGAGGAAATTG
CATCGCATTGTCTGAGTAGGTGTCATTCTATTCTGGGGGGTGGGGTGGGGCAGGACAGCAAGGGGGAGGA
TTGGGAAGACAATAGCAGGCATGCTGGGGATGCGGTGGGCTCTATGGCTTCTGAGGCGGAAAGAACCAGC
TGGGGCTCTAGGGGGTATCCCC
[124 nt withheld, positions 5903-6026]
C
[91 nt withheld, positions 6028-6118]
A
[49 nt withheld, positions 6120-6168]
CCTTTGACGTTGGAGTCCACGTTCTTT
[37 nt withheld, positions 6196-6232]
ACCCTATCTCGGTCTATTCTTTTGATTTATAAGGGATTTTGCCGATTTCGGCCTATTGGTTAAAAAATGA
GCT
Features (pLannotate 1.2.2; 21 found; start..end, strand, type, name):
     40..369     +  promoter       SV40 promoter: SV40 enhancer and early promoter
    436..1227    +  CDS            neo: KKA2_KLEPN - Also known as kan, nptII. Experimental evidence at protein level: Swiss-Prot protein existence level 1. Resistance to kanamycin, neomycin, paromomycin, ribostamycin, butirosin and gentamicin B. From Klebsiella pneumoniae.
   1251..1409    +  CDS            ble (fragment): BLE_KLEPN - Experimental evidence at protein level: Swiss-Prot protein existence level 1. Binding protein with a strong affinity to the bleomycin family of antibiotics. Binds to CL990; an antimitotic-antibiotic compound. From Klebsiella pneumoniae.
   1404..1525    +  polyA_signal   SV40 poly(A) signal: SV40 polyadenylation signal
   1598..1614    -  protein_bind   lac operator: The lac repressor binds to the lac operator to inhibit transcription in E. coli. This inhibition can be relieved by adding lactose or isopropyl-β-D-thiogalactopyranoside (IPTG). lac repressor encoded by lacI
   1622..1652    -  promoter       lac promoter: promoter for the E. coli lac operon
   1667..1688    -  protein_bind   CAP binding site: CAP binding activates transcription in the presence of cAMP. E. coli catabolite activator protein
   1701..1793    -  CDS            lacI (fragment): lac repressor; lacI; The lac repressor binds to the lac operator to inhibit transcription in E. coli. This inhibition can be relieved by adding lactose or isopropyl-β-D-thiogalactopyranoside (IPTG).
   1976..2564    -  rep_origin     ori: high-copy-number ColE1/pMB1/pBR322/pUC origin of replication
   2735..3595    -  CDS            AmpR: β-lactamase; bla; confers resistance to ampicillin, carbenicillin, and related antibiotics
   3596..3700    -  promoter       AmpR promoter: bla
   3759..3811    -  misc_feature   bom (fragment): basis of mobility region from pBR322
   3966..4345    +  enhancer       CMV enhancer: human cytomegalovirus immediate early enhancer
   4346..4549    +  promoter       CMV promoter: human cytomegalovirus (CMV) immediate early promoter
   4545..4578    +  LTR            5' LTR (truncated) (fragment): truncated 5' long terminal repeat (LTR) from HIV-1
   4594..4612    +  promoter       T7 promoter: promoter for bacteriophage T7 RNA polymerase
   4715..5528    +  CDS            c-Myc (fragment): human c-Myc proto-oncogene
   5589..5607    -  promoter       SP6 promoter: promoter for bacteriophage SP6 RNA polymerase
   5633..5857    +  polyA_signal   bGH poly(A) signal: bovine growth hormone polyadenylation signal
   5861..5882    +  promoter       SV40 promoter (fragment): SV40 enhancer and early promoter
   5903..26      +  rep_origin     f1 ori (across the origin) (sequence partly withheld): f1 bacteriophage origin of replication; arrow indicates direction of (+) strand synthesis
