[The description below was written by a language model from this plasmid's Addgene catalogue record and pLannotate feature annotations shown in this document.]
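Description:
pCDNA3-HA-HA-human CMYC (170-439) is a mammalian expression plasmid built on the Invitrogen pcDNA3 backbone that encodes a truncated form of the human MYC proto-oncoprotein. As the name indicates, the insert corresponds to residues 170–439, the C-terminal part of c-Myc. This agrees with the annotated c-Myc fragment of roughly 0.8 kb in the 6.3 kb sequence. The catalogue entry lists two N-terminal HA epitope tags. These were not picked up as separate features, but there is unannotated space between the T7 promoter and the start of the MYC fragment where they would be expected to lie. The cloning sites used are not recorded.

Expression in mammalian cells is driven by the human cytomegalovirus immediate-early enhancer and promoter and terminated by the bovine growth hormone polyadenylation signal. Flanking T7 and SP6 phage promoters permit in vitro transcription from either strand. A separate cassette, made up of the SV40 early promoter, the neomycin phosphotransferase gene and the SV40 poly(A) signal, allows G418 selection of stably transfected cells. The short ble, lacI, bom and HIV-1 LTR matches in the table are small fragments, most likely backbone remnants or annotation artefacts rather than functional elements. In E. coli the plasmid is maintained at high copy from a ColE1/pUC-type origin with ampicillin selection through β-lactamase, and an f1 origin allows single-stranded DNA production.

The stated purpose is mammalian expression of MYC. The associated publication concerns RUNX3-mediated disruption of the MYC/MAX complex and recruitment of GSK3β–FBXW7, so this HA-tagged truncation plausibly serves as a deletion mutant for mapping protein interaction regions, although the record does not say so explicitly.
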