Addgene plasmid #203430: pCDNA3-HA-HA-human CMYC (170-439)
Purpose: Mammalian expression of MYC
Depositing lab: Yoshiaki Ito. Publication: RUNX3 inactivates oncogenic MYC through disruption of MYC/MAX complex and subsequent recruitment of GSK3beta-FBXW7 cascade. Oei V, Chuang LSH, Matsuo J, Srivastava S, Teh M, Ito Y. Commun Biol. 2023 Jul 3;6(1):689. doi: 10.1038/s42003-023-05037-0. PubMed 37400551.
Backbone
  Vector backbone: pcDNA3
  Backbone manufacturer: Invitrogen
  Vector type: Mammalian Expression
Growth in bacteria
  Bacterial resistance: Ampicillin, 100 μg/mL
  Growth temperature: 37°C
  Growth strain: DH5alpha
  Copy number: High Copy
Gene/Insert
  Gene/Insert name: MYC
  Species: H. sapiens (human)
  Entrez Gene: MYC (a.k.a. MRTL, MYCC, bHLHe39, c-Myc)
  Tag / fusion protein: 2 x HA (N terminal on insert)
  Cloning method: Restriction Enzyme; 5′ cloning site Unknown (unknown if destroyed)
  Sequencing primers: 5′ CMV-F; 3′ BGHrev
Terms and licenses: Academic/Nonprofit Terms; Industry Terms: Not Available to Industry
How to cite: pCDNA3-HA-HA-human CMYC (170-439) was a gift from Yoshiaki Ito (Addgene plasmid # 203430 ; http://n2t.net/addgene:203430 ; RRID:Addgene_203430)
